Addgene plasmid #188068: pJRoC30_Th3.14
Purpose: FuncLib-designed high-redox potential laccase from Trametes hirsuta (Th3.14)
Depositing lab: Sarel Fleishman. Depositing organization: Weizmann Institute of Science. Publication: Designed High-Redox Potential Laccases Exhibit High Functional Diversity. Barber-Zucker S, Mateljak I, Goldsmith M, Kupervaser M, Alcalde M, Fleishman SJ. ACS Catal. 2022 Nov 4;12(21):13164-13173. doi: 10.1021/acscatal.2c03006. Epub 2022 Oct 13. PubMed 36366766.
Backbone
  Vector backbone: pJRoC30
  Backbone manufacturer: California Institute of Technology
  Backbone size w/o insert (bp): 10462
  Total vector size (bp): 12286
  Vector type: Yeast Expression
  Selectable markers: URA3
Growth in bacteria
  Bacterial resistance: Ampicillin, 100 μg/mL
  Growth temperature: 37°C
  Growth strain: DH5alpha
  Copy number: High Copy
Gene/Insert
  Gene/Insert name: FuncLib-designed high-redox potential laccase from Trametes hirsuta (alt name: Th3.14)
  Species: Trametes hirsuta
  Insert size (bp): 1824
  Mutation: 20 PROSS + 4 FuncLib mutations, described in publication
  GenBank ID: EU492907.1 EU492907.1
  Tag / fusion protein: S. cerevisiae evolved α-factor prepro-leader signal peptide (N terminal on insert); Thrombin cleavage site + 6xHis tag (C terminal on insert)
Terms and licenses: Academic/Nonprofit Terms; Industry Terms: Not Available to Industry
Depositor comments: The pJRoC30 plasmid was provided to the Fleishman lab by EvoEnzyme S.L. via an MTA agreement.
How to cite: pJRoC30_Th3.14 was a gift from Sarel Fleishman (Addgene plasmid # 188068 ; http://n2t.net/addgene:188068 ; RRID:Addgene_188068)
