[The description below was written by a language model from this plasmid's Addgene catalogue record and pLannotate feature annotations shown in this document.]
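Description:
pJRoC30_Th3.14 is a yeast expression plasmid built on the pJRoC30 backbone, an E. coli/Saccharomyces cerevisiae shuttle vector. In bacteria it is maintained at high copy from a ColE1/pUC-type origin with ampicillin resistance (AmpR). In yeast it is selected through the URA3 auxotrophic marker and replicates episomally using 2μ plasmid sequences. The feature table shows an extensive 2μ-derived region, including 2μ origin fragments, FRT sites and the FLP, REP1, REP2 and RAF1 genes that support plasmid partitioning and copy-number maintenance. An f1 origin is also present.

The payload is Th3.14, a computationally designed high-redox potential laccase derived from Trametes hirsuta that carries 20 PROSS and 4 FuncLib mutations. The annotation software matched this coding sequence to a related Trametes laccase. It is fused at the N terminus to an evolved S. cerevisiae α-factor prepro-leader, which directs secretion. At the C terminus it carries a thrombin cleavage site and a 6xHis tag for purification. In the feature table the cassette lies between the galactose-inducible GAL1 promoter and the CYC1 terminator, so it supports inducible, secreted production of the enzyme in yeast for characterising designed laccase variants.

The annotated sequence record is 17,544 nt, whereas the catalogue lists a total size of 12,286 bp. The extra region carries features unrelated to the described construct: attL1/attL2 Gateway sites flanking a human NFATC2 coding sequence, a kanamycin resistance gene and a second ColE1-type origin. These resemble a Gateway entry clone, and the record does not explain them. They may reflect a sequencing or assembly artefact rather than part of the intended plasmid.
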