Features (pLannotate 1.2.2; 28 found; start..end, strand, type, name):
    576..629     +  CDS            lacI (fragment): lac repressor; lacI; The lac repressor binds to the lac operator to inhibit transcription in E. coli. This inhibition can be relieved by adding lactose or isopropyl-β-D-thiogalactopyranoside (IPTG).
    641..888     -  terminator     CYC1 terminator: S. cerevisiae CYC1; transcription terminator for CYC1
    925..942     -  CDS            9xHis (fragment): 9xHis affinity tag
    976..2472    -  CDS            LAC1_TRAMX: Experimental evidence at protein level: Swiss-Prot protein existence level 1. Lignin degradation and detoxification of lignin-derived products. From Trametes maxima (White-rot fungus) (Cerrena maxima).
   2479..2745    -  CDS            α-factor secretion signal: N-terminal secretion signal from S. cerevisiae alpha-factor; MFα1; Cleavage by the Kex2 protease occurs after the dibasic KR sequence. The EA dipeptides are then removed by dipeptidyl aminopeptidase A.
   2772..3213    -  promoter       GAL1 promoter: S. cerevisiae GAL1; inducible promoter, regulated by Gal4
   3235..3663    +  rep_origin     f1 ori (sequence partly withheld): f1 bacteriophage origin of replication; arrow indicates direction of (+) strand synthesis
   3693..4037    -  rep_origin     2μ ori (fragment): yeast 2μ plasmid origin of replication
   4018..4065    -  protein_bind   FRT: FLP-mediated recombination occurs in the 8-bp core sequence TCTAGAAA (Turan and Bode, 2011). FLP recombinase from the Saccharomyces cerevisiae 2μ plasmid
   4218..4400    -  CDS            FLP (fragment): site-specific recombinase FLP is a site-specific recombinase from Saccharomyces cerevisiae. Recombination occurs at FRT sequences.
   4399..5286    -  CDS            REP2: REP2_YEAST - Experimental evidence at protein level: Swiss-Prot protein existence level 1. Part of the plasmid partitioning system, which ensures the equal distribution of replicated plasmid molecules to daugther cells. The plasmids exist as well-organized plasmid foci within the nucleus that stay together throughout the cell-cycle and act as entity during segregation, effetively reducing copy number to one. Plasmid partitioning requires the proteins REP1, REP2, and a cis-acting locus STB (REP3). REP1-REP2 stably associate with CSE4-containing chromatin at STB during S-phase, marking the locus
   5658..6929    +  CDS            FLP: site-specific recombinase FLP is a site-specific recombinase from Saccharomyces cerevisiae. Recombination occurs at FRT sequences.
   7082..7129    +  protein_bind   FRT: FLP-mediated recombination occurs in the 8-bp core sequence TCTAGAAA (Turan and Bode, 2011). FLP recombinase from the Saccharomyces cerevisiae 2μ plasmid
   7296..8414    -  CDS            REP1: REP1_YEAST - Experimental evidence at protein level: Swiss-Prot protein existence level 1. Part of the plasmid partitioning system, which ensures the equal distribution of replicated plasmid molecules to daugther cells. The plasmids exist as well-organized plasmid foci within the nucleus that stay together throughout the cell-cycle and act as entity during segregation, effetively reducing copy number to one. Plasmid partitioning requires the proteins REP1, REP2, and a cis-acting locus STB (REP3). REP1-REP2 stably associate with CSE4-containing chromatin at STB during S-phase, marking the locus
   8677..9219    +  CDS            RAF1: RAF_YEAST - Experimental evidence at transcript level: Swiss-Prot protein existence level 2. Antagonizes transcriptional repression of recombinase FLP by REP1-REP2. May play a role in plasmid partitioning. From Saccharomyces cerevisiae (strain ATCC 204508 / S288c) (Baker's yeast).
   9373..10017   -  rep_origin     2μ ori (fragment): yeast 2μ plasmid origin of replication
  10029..10244   +  promoter       URA3 promoter: S. cerevisiae URA3
  10245..11048   +  CDS            URA3: orotidine-5'-phosphate decarboxylase, required for uracil biosynthesis; S. cerevisiae URA3; yeast auxotrophic marker, counterselectable with 5-fluoroorotic acid (5-FOA)
  11144..12004   +  CDS            AmpR: β-lactamase; bla; confers resistance to ampicillin, carbenicillin, and related antibiotics
  12175..12763   +  rep_origin     ori: high-copy-number ColE1/pMB1/pBR322/pUC origin of replication
  13008..13107   +  protein_bind   attL2: mutant version of attL; recombination site for the Gateway® LR reaction LR Clonase™
  13127..15898   -  CDS            NFATC2: NFAC2_HUMAN - Also known as NFAT1, NFATP. Experimental evidence at protein level: Swiss-Prot protein existence level 1. Plays a role in the inducible expression of cytokine genes in T-cells, especially in the induction of the IL-2, IL-3, IL-4, TNF-alpha or GM-CSF. Promotes invasive migration through the activation of GPC6 expression and WNT5A signaling pathway. From Homo sapiens (Human).
  15917..16016   -  protein_bind   attL1: mutant version of attL; recombination site for the Gateway® LR reaction LR Clonase™
  16069..16112   +  CDS            lacZα (fragment): LacZα fragment of β-galactosidase; lacZ fragment
  16214..16260   -  terminator     rrnB T1 terminator: transcription terminator T1 from the E. coli rrnB gene
  16260..16282   -  misc_feature   MCS (fragment): pBluescript multiple cloning site
  16398..17213   +  CDS            KanR: aminoglycoside phosphotransferase; aph(3')-Ia; confers resistance to kanamycin in bacteria or G418 (Geneticin®) in eukaryotes
  17349..393     +  rep_origin     ori (across the origin): high-copy-number ColE1/pMB1/pBR322/pUC origin of replication
>Addgene plasmid #188068 | pJRoC30_Th3.14 | addgene full sequence | sequence record 370141 | Addgene NGS Result
CCGCCTACATACCTCGCTCTGCTAATCCTGTTACCAGTGGCTGCTGCCAGTGGCGATAAGTCGTGTCTTA
CCGGGTTGGACTCAAGACGATAGTTACCGGATAAGGCGCAGCGGTCGGGCTGAACGGGGGGTTCGTGCAC
ACAGCCCAGCTTGGAGCGAACGACCTACACCGAACTGAGATACCTACAGCGTGAGCTATGAGAAAGCGCC
ACGCTTCCCGAAGGGAGAAAGGCGGACAGGTATCCGGTAAGCGGCAGGGTCGGAACAGGAGAGCGCACGA
GGGAGCTTCCAGGGGGAAACGCCTGGTATCTTTATAGTCCTGTCGGGTTTCGCCACCTCTGACTTGAGCG
TCGATTTTTGTGATGCTCGTCAGGGGGGCGGAGCCTATGGAAAAACGCCAGCAACGCGGCCTTTTTACGG
TTCCTGGCCTTTTGCTGGCCTTTTGCTCACATGTTCTTTCCTGCGTTATCCCCTGATTCTGTGGATAACC
GTATTACCGCCTTTGAGTGAGCTGATACCGCTCGCCGCAGCCGAACGACCGAGCGCAGCGAGTCAGTGAG
CGAGGAAGCGGAAGAGCGCCCAATACGCAAACCGCCTCTCCCCGCGCGTTGGCCGATTCATTAATGCAGG
GCCGCAGCTTGCAAATTAAAGCCTTCGAGCGTCCCAAAACCTTCTCAAGCAAGGTTTTCAGTATAATGTT
ACATGCGTACACGCGTCTGTACAGAAAAAAAAGAAAAATTTGAAATATAAATAACGTTCTTAATACTAAC
ATAACTATAAAAAAATAAATAGGGACCTAGACTTCAGGTTGTCTAACTCCTTCCTTTTCGGTTAGAGCGG
ATGTGGGGGGAGGGCGTGAATGTAAGCGTGACATAACTAATTACATGATGCGGCCCTCTAGATGCATGCT
CGAGCGGCCGCTTAGTGGTGGTGGTGGTGGTGCGCGCTGCTGCCGCGGGGAACTAAACCGCTGCTCTGAT
CGTTTGGGTCCAAGGCATCGTAAGTCGGGCATAAGTCACTCCAGGCCTGAGGGACTGGGTTCACAGCCTT
TACGTCGGGCAGGTCCTCGGCCATTACTACGGAGAAGCCGGCCTCAAGGTGCCAGTCTATGTGGCAGTGT
AGGAACCAGGGCCCCGGGTTATTCGTGTCGAATCTTATCGTGACATTATCGCCGGCTGCGGGGGTGCCTG
TATTAACTACATCTCTGAAAATCGGATTGTCGTAATTATAAACGGTTGATCCGGCTGACCTAACCACGGC
AAATGTGTGCCCGTGCAGATGAAAGGGGTGTGGGGCACCAGGAGCAGCTGCAGTGGCGGGGAATGAGATC
TCTATGGTAGCATTACTAGGAAGAACGTAGACTGAACCGGACGGTAACAAGTCCTGGGCGGTCTGTGCCC
CACTCAAGATCTGTAGTAAGACAGGGACTGTAGGCGGAACGAAAGAAACCCCATTGATGAAGAAGTTACT
GCCGTTGAAGTTGAACGCCATGTTTATAGCTTTATCAACTCCACCTGGGCTTGGAGAACCCGGGACAGGC
GTGGGTACTAATGGATGCAGGTCAGTCTCATTAAGTGGCTTTACTGACGTAGTTTGATTTGTTGTCGGTT
CCACGGCTGGAGCGCCGTCATATCTCAGTATGGCGCTGTTGATTCCACCGTCAAAGCCAACGTTTCCGAA
GTTAGGGTTCGCTCTGATCCAATAGTTGTCAACGGGCTGGTTTGCATCAAGGACGAAAGAATATCTTTGA
GCTGCGAAAATCTGTATCGAGTCAACCTCTAATGGCTGTACGTTAACCGAGTCCACCTCTATGATTGTCA
AATTATGCCCGTCTATTGAGAAGGTGAAGTTTGGGTGGCAGGATAGTGACACCAGCCTGAACCTGTATCT
CTTCCCCTTGGTAACCTTTATGACAGACAACTCGGCTGTGGGATCACTGGGTGCTCTTCCTTTACCGTTA
ATTAAAGTGGCATCAGCACCAGGTGGAAACCTGGGTCCCAACTTTGCAGCCGTGTGGTACCAGTCCGCCA
GTGTTATTACTGTGCTGTCATTATCTACATCATACATACTAGCGTGTGGGTCGTTTGGGTCATACACAAC
AAAAGGGCCCCTTAATCCATCGCAGTACTGCGTGCTTAGATGAGAATGATACCAAAAGGTACCCGCTTGG
TCAGGTACTTGGAAATCATATAGAAATGAATGCCCCGGTGCTATTGGGCATTGGTTTATGAAAGCTGGGC
CGTCGGCCCAATTCGTTCCGTGCTGGAAGAATCCGTGCCAGTGAATAGAAGTAGATTTTAGCATGGTGTG
ATTTGTAAGGTTGTTTATTACATTTAACTGGAATCTGTCGCCCTTGTTGCCGGCGATTAGTGGTCCGGGC
GTCACGCCGTTGACCACGACTGCTTGCCTTGAGAAACCGTCAGGGCTCACTACGGCATCTGTGATGGTTA
GATCTGCGACGGGGCCTACCGCGAACTCAGCTTCAGTCTCTCTTTTCTCGAGAGATACCCCTTCTTCTTT
AGCAGCAATGCTGGCAATAGTAGTATTTATAAACAATAATCCGTTATTTGTGCTGTTGGAAAATGGCAAA
ACAGCAACATCGAAATCCCCTTCTAAATCTGAGTAACCGATGACAGCTTCAGCCGGAATTTGTGCCGTTT
CATCTTCTGTTGTAGTTTTGACTGGAGCAGCTAATGCGGAGGATGCTGCGAATAAATCAGCAGTAAAAAT
TGAAGGAAATCTCATGGATCCTATGGATCCTATAGTTTTTTCTCCTTGACGTTAAAGTATAGAGGTATAT
TAACAATTTTTTGTTGATACTTTTATTACATTTGAATAAGAAGTAATACAAACCGAAAATGTTGAAAGTA
TTAGTTAAAGTGGTTATGCAGTTTTTGCATTTATATATCTGTTAATAGATCAAAAATCATCGCTTCGCTG
ATTAATTACCCCAGAAATAAGGCTAAAAAACTAATCGCATTATCATCCTATGGTTGTTAATTTGATTCGT
TCATTTGAAGGTTTGTGGGGCCAGGTTACTGCCAATTTTTCCTCTTCATAACCATAAAAGCTAGTATTGT
AGAATCTTTATTGTTCGGAGCAGTGCGGCGCGAGGCACATCTGCGTTTCAGGAACGCGACCGGTGAAGAC
GAGGACGCACGGAGGAGAGTCTTCCTTCGGAGGGCTGTCACCCGCTCGGCGGCTTCTAATCCGTGGACTA
GTGGATCGATCCCC
[124 nt withheld, positions 3235-3358]
C
[91 nt withheld, positions 3360-3450]
A
[49 nt withheld, positions 3452-3500]
CCTTTGACGTTGGAGTCCACGTTCTTT
[37 nt withheld, positions 3528-3564]
ACCCTATCTCGGTCTATTCTTTTGATTTATAAGGGATTTTGCCGATTTCGGCCTATTGGTTAAAAAATGA
GCTGATTTAACAAAAATTTAACGCGAATTTTAACAAAATATTAACGCTTACAATTTCTCTACGTATAGGA
AATGTTTACATTTTCGTATTGTTTTCGATTCACTCTATGAATAGTTCTTACTACAATTTTTTTGTCTAAA
GAGTAATACTAGAGATAAACATAAAAAATGTAGAGGTCGAGTTTAGATGCAAGTTCAAGGAGCGAAAGGT
GGATGGGTAGGTTATATAGGGATATAGCACAGAGATATATAGCAAAGAGATACTTTTGAGCAATGTTTGT
GGAAGCGGTATTCGCAATATTTTAGTAGCTCGTTACAGTCCGGTGCGTTTTTGGTTTTTTGAAAGTGCGT
CTTCAGAGCGCTTTTGGTTTTCAAAAGCGCTCTGAAGTTCCTATACTTTCTAGAGAATAGGAACTTCGGA
ATAGGAACTTCAAAGCGTTTCCGAAAACGAGCGCTTCCGAAAATGCAACGCGAGCTGCGCACATACAGCT
CACTGTTCACGTCGCACCTATATCTGCGTGTTGCCTGTATATATATATACATGAGAAGAACGGCATAGTG
CGTGTTTATGCTTAAATGCGTACTTATATGCGTCTATTTATGTAGGATGAAAGGTAGTCTAGTACCTCCT
GTGATATTATCCCATTCCATGCGGGGTATCGTATGCTTCCTTCAGCACTACCCTTTAGCTGTTCTATATG
CTGCCACTCCTCAATTGGATTAGTCTCATCCTTCAATGCTATCATTTCCTTTGATATTGGATCATACCCT
AGAAGTATTACGTGATTTTCTGCCCCTTACCCTCGTTGCTACTCTCCTTTTTTTCGTGGGAACCGCTTTA
GGGCCCTCAGTGATGGTGTTTTGTAATTTATATGCTCCTCTTGCATTTGTGTCTCTACTTCTTGTTCGCC
TGGAGGGAACTTCTTCATTTGTATTAGCATGGTTCACTTCAGTCCTTCCTTCCAACTCACTCTTTTTTTG
CTGTAAACGATTCTCTGCCGCCAGTTCATTGAAACTATTGAATATATCCTTTAGAGATTCCGGGATGAAT
AAATCACCTATTAAAGCAGCTTGACGATCTGGTGGAACTAAAGTAAGCAATTGGGTAACGACGCTTACGA
GCTTCATAACATCTTCTTCCGTTGGAGCTGGTGGGACTAATAACTGTGTACAATCCATTTTTCTCATGAG
CATTTCGGTAGCTCTCTTCTTGTCTTTCTCGGGCAATCTTCCTATTATTATAGCAATAGATTTGTATAGT
TGCTTTCTATTGTCTAACAGCTTGTTATTCTGTAGCATCAAATCTATGGCAGCCTGACTTGCTTCTTGTG
AAGAGAGCATACCATTTCCAATCGAATCAAACCTTTCCTTAACCATCTTCGCAGCAGGCAAAATTACCTC
AGCACTGGAGTCAGAAGATACGCTGGAATCTTCTGCGCTAGAATCAAGACCATACGGCCTACCGGTTGTG
AGAGATTCCATGGGCCTTATGACATATCCTGGAAAGAGTAGCTCATCAGACTTACGTTTACTCTCTATAT
CAATATCTACATCAGGAGCAATCATTTCAATAAACAGCCGACATACATCCCAGACGCTATAAGCTGTACG
TGCTTTTACCGTCAGATTCTTGGCTGTTTCAATGTCGTCCATTTTGGTTTTCTTTTACCAGTATTGTTCG
TTTGATAATGTATTCTTGCTTATTACATTATAAAATCTGTGCAGATCACATGTCAAAACAACTTTTTATC
ACAAGATAGTACCGCAAAACGAACCTGCGGGCCGTCTAAAAATTAAGGAAAAGCAGCAAAGGTGCATTTT
TAAAATATGAAATGAAGATACCGCAGTACCAATTATTTTCGCAGTACAAATAATGCGCGGCCGGTGCATT
TTTCGAAAGAACGCGAGACAAACAGGACAATTAAAGTTAGTTTTTCGAGTTAGCGTGTTTGAATACTGCA
AGATACAAGATAAATAGAGTAGTTGAAACTAGATATCAATTGCACACAAGATCGGCGCTAAGCATGCCAC
AATTTGATATATTATGTAAAACACCACCTAAGGTGCTTGTTCGTCAGTTTGTGGAAAGGTTTGAAAGACC
TTCAGGTGAGAAAATAGCATTATGTGCTGCTGAACTAACCTATTTATGTTGGATGATTACACATAACGGA
ACAGCAATCAAGAGAGCCACATTCATGAGCTATAATACTATCATAAGCAATTCGCTGAGTTTCGATATTG
TCAATAAATCACTCCAGTTTAAATACAAGACGCAAAAAGCAACAATTCTGGAAGCCTCATTAAAGAAATT
GATTCCTGCTTGGGAATTTACAATTATTCCTTACTATGGACAAAAACATCAATCTGATATCACTGATATT
GTAAGTAGTTTGCAATTACAGTTCGAATCATCGGAAGAAGCAGATAAGGGAAATAGCCACAGTAAAAAAA
TGCTTAAAGCACTTCTAAGTGAGGGTGAAAGCATCTGGGAGATCACTGAGAAAATACTAAATTCGTTTGA
GTATACTTCGAGATTTACAAAAACAAAAACTTTATACCAATTCCTCTTCCTAGCTACTTTCATCAATTGT
GGAAGATTCAGCGATATTAAGAACGTTGATCCGAAATCATTTAAATTAGTCCAAAATAAGTATCTGGGAG
TAATAATCCAGTGTTTAGTGACAGAGACAAAGACAAGCGTTAGTAGGCACATATACTTCTTTAGCGCAAG
GGGTAGGATCGATCCACTTGTATATTTGGATGAATTTTTGAGGAATTCTGAACCAGTCCTAAAACGAGTA
AATAGGACCGGCAATTCTTCAAGCAATAAACAGGAATACCAATTATTAAAAGATAACTTAGTCAGATCGT
ACAATAAAGCTTTGAAGAAAAATGCGCCTTATTCAATCTTTGCTATAAAAAATGGCCCAAAATCTCACAT
TGGAAGACATTTGATGACCTCATTTCTTTCAATGAAGGGCCTAACGGAGTTGACTAATGTTGTGGGAAAT
TGGAGCGATAAGCGTGCTTCTGCCGTGGCCAGGACAACGTATACTCATCAGATAACAGCAATACCTGATC
ACTACTTCGCACTAGTTTCTCGGTACTATGCATATGATCCAATATCAAAGGAAATGATAGCATTGAAGGA
TGAGACTAATCCAATTGAGGAGTGGCAGCATATAGAACAGCTAAAGGGTAGTGCTGAAGGAAGCATACGA
TACCCCGCATGGAATGGGATAATATCACAGGAGGTACTAGACTACCTTTCATCCTACATAAATAGACGCA
TATAAGTACGCATTTAAGCATAAACACGCACTATGCCGTTCTTCTCATGTATATATATATACAGGCAACA
CGCAGATATAGGTGCGACGTGAACAGTGAGCTGTATGTGCGCAGCTCGCGTTGCATTTTCGGAAGCGCTC
GTTTTCGGAAACGCTTTGAAGTTCCTATTCCGAAGTTCCTATTCTCTAGAAAGTATAGGAACTTCAGAGC
GCTTTTGAAAACCAAAAGCGCTCTGAAGACGCACTTTCAAAAAACCAAAAACGCACCGGACTGTAACGAG
CTACTAAAATATTGCGAATACCGCTTCCACAAACATTGCTCAAAAGTATCTCTTTGCTATATATCTCTGT
GCTATATCCCTATATAACCTACCCATCCACCTTTCGCTCCTTGAACTTGCATCTAAACTCGACCTCTACA
TCAACAGGCTTCCAATGCTCTTCAAATTTTACTGTCAAGTAGACCCATACGGCTGTAATATGCTGCTCTT
CATAATGTAAGCTTATCTTTATCGAATCGTGTGAAAAACTACTACCGCGATAAACCTTTACGGTTCCCTG
AGATTGAATTAGTTCCTTTAGTATATGATACAAGACACTTTTGAACTTTGTACGACGAATTTTGAGGTTC
GCCATCCTCTGGCTATTTCCAATTATCCTGTCGGCTATTATCTCCGCCTCAGTTTGATCTTCCGCTTCAG
ACTGCCATTTTTCACATAATGAATCTATTTCACCCCACAATCCTTCATCCGCCTCCGCATCTTGTTCCGT
TAAACTATTGACTTCATGTTGTACATTGTTTAGTTCACGAGAAGGGTCCTCTTCAGGCGGTAGCTCCTGA
TCTCCTATATGACCTTTATCCTGTTCTCTTTCCACAAACTTAGAAATGTATTCATGAATTATGGAGCACC
TAATAACATTCTTCAAGGCGGAGAAGTTTGGGCCAGATGCCCAATATGCTTGACATGAAAACGTGAGAAT
GAATTTAGTATTATTGTGATATTCTGAGGCAATTTTATTATAATCTCGAAGATAAGAGAAGAATGCAGTG
ACCTTTGTATTGACAAATGGAGATTCCATGTATCTAAAAAATACGCCTTTAGGCCTTCTGATACCCTTTC
CCCTGCGGTTTAGCGTGCCTTTTACATTAATATCTAAACCCTCTCCGATGGTGGCCTTTAACTGACTAAT
AAATGCAACCGATATAAACTGTGATAATTCTGGGTGATTTATGATTCGATCGACAATTGTATTGTACACT
AGTGCAGGATCAGGCCAATCCAGTTCTTTTTCAATTACCGGTGTGTCGTCTGTATTCAGTACATGTCCAA
CAAATGCAAATGCTAACGTTTTGTATTTCTTATAATTGTCAGGAACTGGAAAAGTCCCCCTTGTCGTCTC
GATTACACACCTACTTTCATCGTACACCATAGGTTGGAAGTGCTGCATAATACATTGCTTAATACAAGCA
AGCAGTCTCTCGCCATTCATATTTCAGTTATTTTCCATTACAGCTGATGTCATTGTATATCAGCGCTGTA
AAAATCTATCTGTTACAGAAGGTTTTCGCGGTTTTTATAAACAAAACTTTCGTTACGAAATCGAGCAATC
ACCCCAGCTGCGTATTTGGAAATTCGGGAAAAAGTAGAGCAACGCGAGTTGCATTTTTTACACCATAATG
CATGATTAACTTCGAGAAGGGATTAAGGCTAATTTCACTAGTATGTTTCAAAAACCTCAATCTGTCCATT
GAATGCCTTATAAAACAGCTATAGATTGCATAGAAGAGTTAGCTACTCAATGCTTTTTGTCAAAGCTTAC
TGATGATGATGTGTCTACTTTCAGGCGGGTCTGTAGTAAGGAGAATGACATTATAAAGCTGGCACTTAGA
ATTCCACGGACTATAGACTATACTAGTATACTCCGTCTACTGTACGATACACTTCCGCTCAGGTCCTTGT
CCTTTAACGAGGCCTTACCACTCTTTTGTTACTCTATTGATCCAGCTCAGCAAAGGCAGTGTGATCTAAG
ATTCTATCTTCGCGATGTAGTAAAACTAGCTAGACCGAGAAAGAGACTAGAAATGCAAAAGGCACTTCTA
CAATGGCTGCCATCATTATTATCCGATGTGACGCTGCAGCTTCTCAATGATATTCGAATACGCTTTGAGG
AGATACAGCCTAATATCCGACAAACTGTTTTACAGATTTACGATCGTACTTGTTACCCATCATTGAATTT
TGAACATCCGAACCTGGGAGTTTTCCCTGAAACAGATAGTATATTTGAACCTGTATAATAATATATAGTC
TAGCGCTTTACGGAAGACAATGTATGTATTTCGGTTCCTGGAGAAACTATTGCATCTATTGCATAGGTAA
TCTTGCACGTCGCATCCCCGGTTCATTTTCTGCGTTTCCATCTTGCACTTCAATAGCATATCTTTGTTAA
CGAAGCATCTGTGCTTCATTTTGTAGAACAAAAATGCAACGCGAGAGCGCTAATTTTTCAAACAAAGAAT
CTGAGCTGCATTTTTACAGAACAGAAATGCAACGCGAAAGCGCTATTTTACCAACGAAGAATCTGTGCTT
CATTTTTGTAAAACAAAAATGCAACGCGAGAGCGCTAATTTTTCAAACAAAGAATCTGAGCTGCATTTTT
ACAGAACAGAAATGCAACGCGAGAGCGCTATTTTACCAACAAAGAATCTATACTTCTTTTTTGTTCTACA
AAAATGCATCCCGAGAGCGCTATTTTTCTAACAAAGCATCTTAGATTACTTTTTTTCTCCTTTGTGCGCT
CTATAATGCAGTCTCTTGATAACTTTTTGCACTGTAGGTCCGTTAAGGTTAGAAGAAGGCTACTTTGGTG
TCTATTTTCTCTTCCATAAAAAAAGCCTGACTCCACTTCCCGCGTTTACTGATTACTAGCGAAGCTGCGG
GTGCATTTTTTCAAGATAAAGGCATCCCCGATTATATTCTATACCGATGTGGATTGCGCATACTTTGTGA
ACAGAAAGTGATAGCGTTGATGATTCTTCATTGGTCAGAAAATTATGAACGGTTTCTTCTATTTTGTCTC
TATATACTACGTACCTGCTAGCTTTTCAATTCATCATTTTTTTTTTATTCTTTTTTTTGATTTCGGTTTC
CTTGAAATTTTTTTGATTCGGTAATCTCCGAACAGAAGGAAGAACGAAGGAAGGAGCACAGACTTAGATT
GGTATATATACGCATATGTAGTGTTGAAGAAACATGAAATTGCCCAGTATTCTTAACCCAACTGCACAGA
ACAAAAACCTGCAGGAAACGAAGATAAATCATGTCGAAAGCTACATATAAGGAACGTGCTGCTACTCATC
CTAGTCCTGTTGCTGCCAAGCTATTTAATATCATGCACGAAAAGCAAACAAACTTGTGTGCTTCATTGGA
TGTTCGTACCACCAAGGAATTACTGGAGTTAGTTGAAGCATTAGGTCCCAAAATTTGTTTACTAAAAACA
CATGTGGATATCTTGACTGATTTTTCCATGGAGGGCACAGTTAAGCCGCTAAAGGCATTATCCGCCAAGT
ACAATTTTTTACTCTTCGAAGACAGAAAATTTGCTGACATTGGTAATACAGTCAAATTGCAGTACTCTGC
GGGTGTATACAGAATAGCAGAATGGGCAGACATTACGAATGCACACGGTGTGGTGGGCCCAGGTATTGTT
AGCGGTTTGAAGCAGGCGGCAGAAGAAGTAACAAAGGAACCTAGAGGCCTTTTGATGTTAGCAGAATTGT
CATGCAAGGGCTCCCTATCTACTGGAGAATATACTAAGGGTACTGTTGACATTGCGAAGAGCGACAAAGA
TTTTGTTATCGGCTTTATTGCTCAAAGAGACATGGGTGGAAGAGATGAAGGTTACGATTGGTTGATTATG
ACACCCGGTGTGGGTTTAGATGACAAGGGAGACGCATTGGGTCAACAGTATAGAACCGTGGATGATGTGG
TCTCTACAGGATCTGACATTATTATTGTTGGAAGAGGACTATTTGCAAAGGGAAGGGATGCTAAGGTAGA
GGGTGAACGTTACAGAAAAGCAGGCTGGGAAGCATATTTGAGAAGATGCGGCCAGCAAAACTAAAAAACT
GTATTATAAGTAAATGCATGTATACTAAACTCACAAATTAGAGCTTCAATTTAATTATATCAGTTATTAC
CCATTGAAAAAGGAAGAGTATGAGTATTCAACATTTCCGTGTCGCCCTTATTCCCTTTTTTGCGGCATTT
TGCCTTCCTGTTTTTGCTCACCCAGAAACGCTGGTGAAAGTAAAAGATGCTGAAGATCAGTTGGGTGCAC
GAGTGGGTTACATCGAACTGGATCTCAACAGCGGTAAGATCCTTGAGAGTTTTCGCCCCGAAGAACGTTT
TCCAATGATGAGCACTTTTAAAGTTCTGCTATGTGGCGCGGTATTATCCCGTATTGACGCCGGGCAAGAG
CAACTCGGTCGCCGCATACACTATTCTCAGAATGACTTGGTTGAGTACTCACCAGTCACAGAAAAGCATC
TTACGGATGGCATGACAGTAAGAGAATTATGCAGTGCTGCCATAACCATGAGTGATAACACTGCGGCCAA
CTTACTTCTGACAACGATCGGAGGACCGAAGGAGCTAACCGCTTTTTTGCACAACATGGGGGATCATGTA
ACTCGCCTTGATCGTTGGGAACCGGAGCTGAATGAAGCCATACCAAACGACGAGCGTGACACCACGATGC
CTGTAGCAATGGCAACAACGTTGCGCAAACTATTAACTGGCGAACTACTTACTCTAGCTTCCCGGCAACA
ATTAATAGACTGGATGGAGGCGGATAAAGTTGCAGGACCACTTCTGCGCTCGGCCCTTCCGGCTGGCTGG
TTTATTGCTGATAAATCTGGAGCCGGTGAGCGTGGGTCTCGCGGTATCATTGCAGCACTGGGGCCAGATG
GTAAGCCCTCCCGTATCGTAGTTATCTACACGACGGGGAGTCAGGCAACTATGGATGAACGAAATAGACA
GATCGCTGAGATAGGTGCCTCACTGATTAAGCATTGGTAACTGTCAGACCAAGTTTACTCATATATACTT
TAGATTGATTTAAAACTTCATTTTTAATTTAAAAGGATCTAGGTGAAGATCCTTTTTGATAATCTCATGA
CCAAAATCCCTTAACGTGAGTTTTCGTTCCACTGAGCGTCAGACCCCGTAGAAAAGATCAAAGGATCTTC
TTGAGATCCTTTTTTTCTGCGCGTAATCTGCTGCTTGCAAACAAAAAAACCACCGCTACCAGCGGTGGTT
TGTTTGCCGGATCAAGAGCTACCAACTCTTTTTCCGAAGGTAACTGGCTTCAGCAGAGCGCAGATACCAA
ATACTGTTCTTCTAGTGTAGCCGTAGTTAGGCCACCACTTCAAGAACTCTGTAGCACCGCCTACATACCT
CGCTCTGCTAATCCTGTTACCAGTGGCTGCTGCCAGTGGCGATAAGTCGTGTCTTACCGGGTTGGACTCA
AGACGATAGTTACCGGATAAGGCGCAGCGGTCGGGCTGAACGGGGGGTTCGTGCACACAGCCCAGCTTGG
AGCGAACGACCTACACCGAACTGAGATACCTACAGCGTGAGCTATGAGAAAGCGCCACGCTTCCCGAAGG
GAGAAAGGCGGACAGGTATCCGGTAAGCGGCAGGGTCGGAACAGGAGAGCGCACGAGGGAGCTTCCAGGG
GGAAACGCCTGGTATCTTTATAGTCCTGTCGGGTTTCGCCACCTCTGACTTGAGCGTCGATTTTTGTGAT
GCTCGTCAGGGGGGCGGAGCCTATGGAAAAACGCCAGCAACGCGGCCTTTTTACGGTTCCTGGCCTTTTG
CTGGCCTTTTGCTCACATGTTCTTTCCWGCGWYATMYSCCATACGCCGAACTGAACTCCACCTAATGTCT
TGGAGATTGTCGGATAGCGCGGAATAGGATTGTGCCCTCTGAGCGGATAACAATTTCACACAGGAAACAG
CTATGACCATGACACATGCATCCACCATCGCAGACTTATCATCACTGAGCCTCCACCTAGCCTCAAATAA
TGATTTTATTTTGACTGATAGTGACCTGTTCGTTGCAACAAATTGATAAGCAATGCTTTCTTATAATGCC
AACTTTGTACAAGAAAGCTGGGTCACCGGTTAAGTCGCTAGCAGTCTGGTTTCTTGCCGGCGGGCCAGAG
AACTCCTTCCGAATAATTTCGTTTACGTCATCCAGATATGTCTGGTCGAGGTTCTGTTCTTGTTTGATTG
TCACTCCCGCGGGGAGCACCTCCTTTTGATCTGACACCGGAGGTCCGTTCTTAGCGGCTCTTTGGCTGGT
GGCGTTCTGTTGCTGGATAACTGTTGGGTAGCTACCTGGACTCAGCCGCTGGCCTTGGCTTACTGGCGGC
GGGCCAGGCCGTGTTGTTCCTGGTGCGAAGTTTTCGCAATACATAATGTGTTGAAACTCTTGATGAGACC
CACACCGCAACTGTTGGTTGGTAGGGCTATAGTGTATTACGGGAGAAGCCTGCTGATTTGTAGGACTTGG
GTGCAAAAGGGCGCTGGATTGTCCTTGTGAGCCCGCATGAACCAGCACGCTCCTATGTGCATCCGCCAAA
GACAGCGGGGCCGCCATGAGGGCCGGTTGCTGGTACCCCAACAAGGACGGTGAGAGACTCTTGGACCTCT
GGTAAAGAACGGCAGCGGGGTTTTGTTGCTGATAGCGTGCGTCAGGACTTGACAGTCCGGTTCTGAATTG
TTGGCACGGTGCCATAGTAGCTACCAGACAAGAGGGGGACTCGGCGACCATCGGGTGTTGTGGGTAATAG
GGCTGACTGCCGAGTCCTCCGTGCGTTGGGCTACAGATAAGTGTGGGATCGTATTCATCAGTTGGTTCTG
TTTTGATTGCTGGGACCGGATGGTATGTGAAATGTTGAGGTTGAGATCGTTTCCGCTTCCCATTGATGAC
ATAAAAGTTCACCTTTACTGGTGTTCGAATGTGTTTATTCCTGTATTCGGGGATTTCTACAAAAAGCATG
TTGGGCTGTGACTTATCTTTATCTACAGTGGCTTCCATCTCCCATATTTGCTGACCATCGGTCGTTTTTT
CAGTGAAAACAACTTTAGATTCGGACGTAAAGTTTTGGCCAGTAAGGATCATTTGCTGTCCACCGTAAAC
CAGACATGAGTCAGTATCTTGTCTTTCTACCATAGGGAGCTCATGAGCGCTTCGTTGGCTACACTCAATT
GGGTTACTCGCTGTCTGGAGTGAGACGATGCGACCAGAACTTTCCGGGATATGAACCCGAAATACCAAGC
GCACGCGCGTATTTTTTCTGCCAATGTCTGTTTCACCCTTTCTCAATTCGATATCGGCATTTCGGAGCTT
CAGTATACCCGCGCAGTCAATCGTAGCTCGCATATTGTTTTTTGGCTCGAGGGGAATCTCCAGCACCTTA
GTGTTGCCAACTATTTTCTCATAACTCGTAGTCGTGACGGTTTTGCCGGTGATCCTATGCACCTGGTAAA
AGGCGTGGGGCTTCAATATCCGCTCATCGGCCGTTCCGATGAATATCTGGAGGCCGAGCGGTTTGTTTTC
CATATACCCATGCAACTGCACGACTGGGTGGCCCCCAGTCGAAGCTTTGACCGCTCCTCGGCTGGCTGCA
GTTTCAGCGTGCGCCGCATGATGCGGTTTTGGTTGTACTTCGATCCTCAATTCGTAGGTACCACTTTGTG
ATGAGAGCGGCCACTCCAAGGGAGGCAGTGAGGCCGTTACTGGGATTGAACAGATCGGGATAGCTGGAAC
AAGTGGCTTGGGCCATGTTGGGGGTACGAGAAGGATACTCTCTGGCGCACTATTTCTGCGTTCTCCTTGT
TCACACGGCCCAAGAAATTCTACTGCCGGGTAGATATGCCTTGGAAGTCCCGCCTTAGATGGAGCAGCAC
TGACCGGGGATGGATCCGGTGACGTTTTCCACATTTTCGGCGGAATCCCGCAGGGAGAATCCGTTGCCAA
ACTATTAAGGGCGTCCATGATAACGGCAGACCCTGCCACTGGGGGATAGCCTGCGGGACTTCCGTGGTCT
TGGAGGGCCACATGAGCTGCGGGTTGCGGCGCCAATGATCGGGCCCTCTGCGGGGCTGCGCCTGGAGGCA
ATGCTACGAGGGCTTCAGCACAAGAATGCCTTCGCTTTGCCCCGGGTGCCGCTGCCCGGCTTGCGGGTCT
AGGCACAGGAGAGTGTCGACCCAAACAAGAATCTTCCGCAAGGGAAGTTCTGGGTGCCATTATGGGGGCC
GTGCGAGGGGCATAATGAGCGGGGATGTTTTGGAACTGAGGGCACAAGTCATCGGGGCCTCCGTTGTTAG
GTGAAACGCATGGGCTGGTGTACGGAGAGAACGTGTCACTGATAAATGCTGCCGCGGCACCGGCTGCCGC
CGGTGACAGACAGAGTGGTTCGCGATACCCCTCGAATCCAGGCACCGGGAGTGTAAATCGAGGGGAGGCT
GCTACACCTGCAAGCGGCGGTTGTTCTACAAGCAAACCGGCATCGCGCATCCGCAAGGGTCCAACGGCCT
GAATCAATTCGTGACTTGGAGTTATCTCAATTCTAGGACTGAGTCCAGATGCACCCGCGGGTTTCGCTGC
ACTCAAGAATTTTTGCGGCCCTACTCGGTCCGGCTCGCCGAAGCGACCTGGGGGCTCTCCGGAAAGGCTC
GCGAGGGGTGAATAGGGTTTCAGGCCGTAATCGAGTACATCGTCCGGGTATGCCGGGCCAGACGGTGGAG
AGGCGACTTTGTGAGCATTGGGCTCCTCCTCATTCGGGTTCAGGTATTCATAATCAAACAATATAGAGAA
ATCAAGTTCGTCTTGCGGACTCCCACCAGGTTCATGACCTGGAGCATCACCGCCATCTGGTTGTGGCTGC
CTTTCGGGCGCGTTTCTAGACACCATGGTGGCAGCCTGCTTTTTTGTACAAAGTTGGCATTATAAAAAAG
CATTGCTCATCAATCTGTTGCAACGAACAGGTCACTATCAGTCAAAATAAAATCATTATTTGAGGTCAGG
CGGAATGGCACTTCCTTATTCCAGATGCGTGCGGATTATGCATGACTGGCCGTCGTTTTACAACGTCGTG
ACTGGGAAAACCCTGGCGCTTGTGGTGGATCACAGTTATTGGAGACTTCCTTGGCCGTACGATGGGTTTT
GTTTCAGGTATCCCAACCTGGACGTCTCGTATAATGCGACAAACAACAGATAAAACGAAAGGCCCAGTCT
TTCGACTGAGCCTTTCGTTTTATTTGGATCCACTAGTTCTAGAGCGGCGGGGGAAAGCCACGTTGTGTCT
CAAAATCTCTGATGTTACATTGCACAAGATAAAAATATATCATCATGAACAATAAAACTGTCTGCTTACA
TAAACAGTAATACAAGGGGTGTTATGAGCCATATTCAACGGGAAACGTCTTGCTCGAGGCCGCGATTAAA
TTCCAACATGGATGCTGATTTATATGGGTATAAATGGGCTCGCGATAATGTCGGGCAATCAGGTGCGACA
ATCTATCGATTGTATGGGAAGCCCGATGCGCCAGAGTTGTTTCTGAAACATGGCAAAGGTAGCGTTGCCA
ATGATGTTACAGATGAGATGGTCAGACTAAACTGGCTGACGGAATTTATGCCTCTTCCGACCATCAAGCA
TTTTATCCGTACTCCTGATGATGCATGGTTACTCACCACTGCGATCCCCGGGAAAACAGCATTCCAGGTA
TTAGAAGAATATCCTGATTCAGGTGAAAATATTGTTGATGCGCTGGCAGTGTTCCTGCGCCGGTTGCATT
CGATTCCTGTTTGTAATTGTCCTTTTAACAGCGATCGCGTATTTCGTCTCGCTCAGGCGCAATCACGAAT
GAATAACGGTTTGGTTGATGCGAGTGATTTTGATGACGAGCGTAATGGCTGGCCTGTTGAACAAGTCTGG
AAAGAAATGCATAAGCTTTTGCCATTCTCACCGGATTCAGTCGTCACTCATGGTGATTTCTCACTTGATA
ACCTTATTTTTGACGAGGGGAAATTAATAGGTTGTATTGATGTTGGACGAGTCGGAATCGCAGACCGATA
CCAGGATCTTGCCATCCTATGGAACTGCCTCGGTGAGTTTTCTCCTTCATTACAGAAACGGCTTTTTCAA
AAATATGGTATTGATAATCCTGATATGAATAAATTGCAGTTTCATTTGATGCTCGATGAGTTTTTCTAAT
CAGAATTTGTTAATTGGTTGTAACACTGGCAGAGCGGACGATTTGAAGCCCCCTACCCATTTACGCTGAC
TTGACGGGACGGCGGCTTTGTTGAATAGAGCGTCAGACCCCGTAGAAAAGATCAAAGGATCTTCTTGAGA
TCCTTTTTTTCTGCGCGTAATCTGCTGCTTGCAAACAAAAAAACCACCGCTACCAGCGGTGGTTTGTTTG
CCGGATCAAGAGCTACCAACTCTTTTTCCGAAGGTAACTGGCTTCAGCAGAGCGCAGATACCAAATACTG
TTCTTCTAGTGTAGCCGTAGTTAGGCCACCACTTCAAGAACTCTGTAGCA
